>Addgene plasmid #188882 | pMLS544 | addgene full sequence | sequence record 370789 | Addgene NGS Result
CACGTGCTGTGACGTCGTGACTGGGGAAAACCCTGGCGTTACCCAACTTAATCGCCTTGCAGCACATCCC
CCTTTCGCCAGCTGGCGTAATAGCGAAGAGGCCCGCACCGATCGCCCTTCCCAACAGTTGCGCAGCCTGA
ATGGCGAATGGCGCCTGATGCGGTATTTTCTCCTTACGCATCTGTGCGGTATTTCACACCGCATATGGTG
CACTCTCAGTGCAATCTGCTCTGATGCCGCATAGTTAAGCCAGCCCCGACACCCGCCAACACCCGCTGAC
GCGCCCTGACGGGCTTGTCTGCTCCCGGCATCCGCTTACAGACAAGCTGTGACCGTCTCCGGGAGCTGCA
TGTGTCAGAGGTTTTCACCGTCATCACCGAAACGCGCGAGACGAAAGGGCCTCGTGATACGCCTATTTTT
ATAGGTTAATGTCATGATAATAATGGTTTCTTAGACGTCAGGTGGCACTTTTCGGGGAAATGTGCGCGGA
ACCCCTATTTGTTTATTTTTCTAAATACATTCAAATATGTATCCGCTCATGAGACAATAACCCTGATAAA
TGCTTCAATAATATTGAAAAAGGAAGAGTATGAGTATTCAACATTTCCGTGTCGCCCTTATTCCCTTTTT
TGCGGCATTTTGCCTTCCTGTTTTTGCTCACCCAGAAACGCTGGTGAAAGTAAAAGATGCTGAAGATCAG
TTGGGTGCACGAGTGGGTTACATCGAACTGGATCTCAACAGCGGTAAGATCCTTGAGAGTTTTCGCCCCG
AAGAACGTTTTCCAATGATGAGCACTTTTAAAGTTCTGCTATGTGGCGCGGTATTATCCCGTATTGACGC
CGGGCAAGAGCAACTCGGTCGCCGCATACACTATTCTCAGAATGACTTGGTTGAGTACTCACCAGTCACA
GAAAAGCATCTTACGGATGGCATGACAGTAAGAGAATTATGCAGTGCTGCCATAACCATGAGTGATAACA
CTGCGGCCAACTTACTTCTGACAACGATCGGAGGACCGAAGGAGCTAACCGCTTTTTTGCACAACATGGG
GGATCATGTAACTCGCCTTGATCGTTGGGAACCGGAGCTGAATGAAGCCATACCAAACGACGAGCGTGAC
ACCACGATGCCTGTAGCAATGGCAACAACGTTGCGCAAACTATTAACTGGCGAACTACTTACTCTAGCTT
CCCGGCAACAATTAATAGACTGGATGGAGGCGGATAAAGTTGCAGGACCACTTCTGCGCTCGGCCCTTCC
GGCTGGCTGGTTTATTGCTGATAAATCTGGAGCCGGTGAGCGTGGGTCTCGCGGTATCATTGCAGCACTG
GGGYCAGATGGTAAGCCCTCCCGTATCGTAGTTATCTACACGACGGGGAGTCAGGCAACTATGGATGAAC
GAAATAGACAGATCGCTGAGATAGGTGCCTCACTGATTAAGCATTGGTAACTGTCAGACCAAGTTTACTC
ATATATACTTTAGATTGATTTAAAACTTCATTTTTAATTTAAAAGGATCTAGGTGAAGATCCTTTTTGAT
AATCTCATGACCAAAATCCCTTAACGTGAGTTTTCGTTCCACTGAGCGTCAGACCCCGTAGAAAAGATCA
AAGGATCTTCTTGAGATCCTTTTTTTCTGCGCGTAATCTGCTGCTTGCAAACAAAAAAACCACCGCTACC
AGCGGTGGTTTGTTTGCCGGATCAAGAGCTACCAACTCTTTTTCCGAAGGTAACTGGCTTCAGCAGAGCG
CAGATACCAAATACTGTTCTTCTAGTGTAGCCGTAGTTAGGCCACCACTTCAAGAACTCTGTAGCACCGC
CTACATACCTCGCTCTGCTAATCCTGTTACCAGTGGCTGCTGCCAGTGGCGATAAGTCGTGTCTTACCGG
GTTGGACTCAAGACGATAGTTACCGGATAAGGCGCAGCGGTCGGGCTGAACGGGGGGTTCGTGCACACAG
CCCAGCTTGGAGCGAACGACCTACACCGAACTGAGATACCTACAGCGTGAGCTATGAGAAAGCGCCACGC
TTCCCGAAGGGAGAAAGGCGGACAGGTATCCGGTAAGCGGCAGGGTCGGAACAGGAGAGCGCACGAGGGA
GCTTCCAGGGGGAAACGCCTGGTATCTTTATAGTCCTGTCGGGTTTCGCCACCTCTGACTTGAGCGTCGA
TTTTTGTGATGCTCGTCAGGGGGGCGGAGCCTATGGAAAAACGCCAGCAACGCGGCCTTTTTACGGTTCC
TGGTCTTTTGCTGGCCTTTTGCTCACATGTTCTTTCCTGCGTTATCCCCTGATTCTGTGGATAACCGTAT
TACCGCCTTTGAGTGAGCTGATACCAGCGGATAACAATTTCACAGGGCCCTGTCGGATTATGGGCTCTTC
TTTTATCCTCTACTTTCTTTCTAGAAAATGCAAATGTTGAGTCAGAAATTGCTGAATGGAGTACAACTGC
AATGGGTTTAGCTTATGTTTCTGGAACAATTACTGGTGGAATTGTGATTGAAAAGTAAGGTTATATTTCA
TTTCAATAAATGTTACCACAGTATAACAAAAACAAGTTACATTGTTCAGAGTATGTCTGAATGTATTATT
ATTATTGTATTTGTGCATCAGTACTGTAGTTGTACTGAAGAAGGGTTTAAAATAATCTCAACGTTTTTAA
GACGAGTTAGTGAGAATACGGTCGCAGTTAGGATGTTTGGACATAGTTTTATTAGATAATCGTGAACTAA
CTCACTATAAAAACCCGCTAACTCATTGAATAAGATAGTTTTAAACGTTCAAAATTTGAAGACAAAATTG
TATGAATAAGTTTACAGAGTTGGTCGACGCAAGCTTCTCCTTCTCTTCACATTTCTCAATAATTTAGCTC
TAATTGCATTCGTATTCTTCGCAAAAATACGTATTCTGATTGACCCGATGAAATACGGATGCCTAGTTGC
ATTGATCATCTACGGTTATACTTATGGGTGAGGTTTTTCAAATATATTTTGATTTAATCGAATAATGAAA
TTTCAGAACTGGAGTTGGTCCAATTTCGTGGTTTATATCCTCTGAACTGGTACCTCAAAAACATCGTAGT
ATTGCTCAATCTGTGGCATATTCAATGAATACTGTAATGGTGGTTATCAGTACATTTACAGTATTACCTC
TATATTCCGTTATTGGTAGTTATGCTTTCCTTATTCTATATTCAATTCCTTCATTTATAAGTATGCTTAT
ATTATTTCGCTACTTACCGGAAACCAAAGGACGAGAGATTCATGATATTGTGAATGAACTTAAAAAAAAA
TGAAAACCTTTGAAAACGTTCATACGGCCGAAATTTTACTTGATCGAGCCAATTGAACTTTTGTTAAGAC
TTACAGAAAAGTGAGAGATTTTGTTACAAAAAAGTGAGAAAAAAGCGAAAATGAACAGGAAAAAGAAGAA
AAATACACCCGAAGTATCATATAAAAATTAAAAAGATTGTTTGACCTGGCGGAACTTTTTTGCAAAAACT
CTGAATATCCATGGCACATGCTTCGTGCAAAACAGGATCCAAATGAATATCAACAAGAGATTCTTGAAGA
CGACGAGCCACTTGCTCAGAGCATTGCTTATCTCGAATGAGACCCTTGTTAAAATCATTTTTCAAACATT
ATATGACATTGTCGAAATGTCCTCCTGATTCCATGATGGTAGCAAACTCACTTCGTCTTTGAGCCAATTT
ATCCAAGTCCTTGTAAAAAGTATTCGAAAATTGTTAACGGATAAAATGTTTATTATAATATCAAAAACAA
TTTGTCAGTTGACCACTTTTTGATATATTTGACAGAAACCGGGATGAATTGGCTCAAAGTTAGGGCGCCC
TTCTATTACAGGGTTTCTGATAACAAACCGGTTATTAACTCCCAACAAGGGATGATTTCAATTCATCATG
CTCAAATTGACCCAAATTAAGTTACATGACAAATTCATCGCCCTTTTCAACTCTTCTTGGCTCATCATCT
GTTATTCTGTTCCTATTCTGTCTGCACCCTATACCCCTTTGCATACTCTCTCGTCATTCCTTTCTTGGAT
AGTGTCTTCTTCTCCCCAGCTCTGCTACTTCTATGACTTGCGCCCGCTGCTTTTCCGCTCGTTCCTCTCC
TCTCTGACGTCTTCTTCTGCTTCTTTTCTCCTTCCTTTTTCCCTTCTCAATCTTCCTCTTTTTCCCATTT
CTGTCAATCATTCGAAGAAGAAGAAGAAGAAGACCCTCATTCATTTCATTTTTTTTTCTGTCGGTGTGTG
CTGCTCGGTTAAGAGTGAGCTCTCTATTCCACGTCTTCTTCTTTTTCTTCTTCGATTCGAATCAATCACT
CCACCAAAACGCATTCGTTTTTGGGATTCACCCCGCGGTTCGCAATAGGTTTCTTTTTCAAATTATTAGC
GTTATAAATAGAAAAATGGTGGAGTTTCAATAAAAATGATAATTTACAAAGTGTATTTTGATTACATGTA
CTCAAAAAGGTTGAAATTTTTCATACCAGTTTTCCGGAAATCCATCTGATATCATTATCGTATTTTTCTT
TTTAAAAATGTTTTCAAAAAAAAACAAAATATAGCTGGTTATTTGGCACCCTCTAATTACCATTTTCCTG
TCACACCACACTCTTTTCCTTCTTCCACTTCTTTCCGTTTTCAGCCGCTTCCAACCAAACCGATATGAAA
GCCGAGCAACAACGATCGATTCCACCCGGCTCGGCGACCTTCCCGTCGCAGGTGAGACTCAGAAAACTAG
AGAAACCGCTCAACTAACTCTTGATATCCGATTTCATTCTTTTCTCTTTTCTTTTTGTTGAACTTTTCCA
TATTTCCAGATGCCACGGCCACCACCAAGCACCGAACAAGGAATCACAACGGAATCGGAGCTTGCGAAGA
AAGCTCAAATCACTCCGAACGACGTTTTAGCACTTCCGGGAATCACTCAAGGTATCTTGCTCCCTTTGGA
TTTCAGTTTAAAACATAAATTTAGGATTCTTATGCTCCCCATCTGCGAACATCTATAACATCGAGTTCAC
CAAGTTCCAAATCCGTGATCTGGACACTGAGCAAGTGCTTTTCGAGATCGCCAAACCGGAGAACGATCAG
GAGAATGATGAGTCGCCACAGGAGTCGGCAAGATACGTGCGTTATAGATTTGCTCCAAACTTTTTGAAAC
TCAAAACGGTCGGAGCAACTGTGGAATTCAAAGTAGGAGACATCCCAATCCATCATTTCCGAATGATCGA
ACGTCACTTCTTCAAAGATCGCCTTCTGAAGTGTTTTGACTTTGAATTCGGATTCTGTATTCCGAATTCA
CGAAACAACTGTGAACATATCTATGAGTTCCCTCAACTCTCTCAACAACTCAGTGAGTCATTATTCTAAA
AAGTACAATTCAAAAGACTAATCTCTTTTTCAGTGGACGACATGATCAACAATCCAAACGAGACTCGTTC
TGACAGCTTCTATTTCGTCGATAACAAACTCGTCATGCACAACAAAGCCGACTACTCATATGATGCATAA
ATATTTAATACAAAAATGTTCTGGATAATTATTCTGTCGAATAGAAAAAAAACTCCAAATGTGATTAAAT
TCCAATAATTCCTGTCTAGTTTGTTCCTTCCCCTTCCCCTTCTCATGTTCAATGCATTCCTAAGCTTTTC
AGTTCCCCCCTTGTTTCTATATTTTTTCGCTGTCCTGTCACACTCGCTAAAAACACTAATCACACGGAAA
TCTGTTTTCAATAAAAACTCCAACTTTAACTCATTTTCAATTTCAACTGAAAGATTTTTTCATTAGAGAA
TGTCTAGAACTAGGCCCGGGCTACGTAATACGACTCACTTAAGGCCTTGACTAGAGGGTACCAGAGCTCA
CCTAGGCAGGAACAGCTATGACCATGATTACGCCAAGCTATCAACTTTGTATAGAAAAGTTGGGTTTTCA
CAACGGCAAAATATCAGTTTTTAAAAAATTAAACCATAAAACAAATAATATAACCCAATTTTTACATCAA
ACCACAAGAAAAAAATACATTTGGGCCCACGGATAAAGAAATTAAAAAAATACATTTTTTAAAGGCGCAC
CGAATTAAAATTCATTTGGGTCTTACCGCGTATACCGTACTCCGTTTGTTTGATCATTTTTGTCAGCGCT
GGCGGTTGTTTTTTCATTTCATTTCTGCTTCAAAGACGTTTTCTCGAATAATTTTTCGTTTATTCTCTTT
TTTAAAATTAATTTCTAGCCGTAAATGTTATAAATTCACCCATTTAACGCAAATTTCATGGTAATCTCAT
GGAAAAATGCAGTTTCTTTGTTAAAGAAAGCTTAAATAGCAAAAATTCCCCGACTTTCCCCAAAATCCTG
CTCGATTTTCCGTTTTCTCATTGTATTCTCTCTTAATTAATTTTATCGATAATCAATTGAATGTTTCAGA
CAGAGACAAGTTTGTACAAAAAAGCAGGCTCGATGACTGCTCCAAAGAAGAAGCGTAAGGTACCGGTAGA
AAAAATGGACAAGAAGTACTCCATCGGACTCGACATCGGAACCAACTCCGTCGGATGGGCCGTCATCACC
GACGAGTACAAGGTCCCATCCAAGAAGTTCAAGGTCCTCGGAAACACCGACCGTCACTCCATCAAGAAGA
ACCTCATCGGAGCCCTCCTCTTCGACTCCGGAGAGACCGCCGAGGCCACCCGTCTCAAGCGTACCGCCCG
TCGTCGTTACACCCGTCGTAAGAACCGTATCTGCTACCTCCAGGAGATCTTCTCCAACGAGATGGCCAAG
GTCGACGACTCCTTCTTCCACCGTCTCGAGGAGTCCTTCCTCGTCGAGGAGGACAAGAAGCACGAGCGTC
ACCCAATCTTCGGAAACATCGTCGACGAGGTCGCCTACCACGAGAAGTACCCAACCATCTACCACCTCCG
TAAGAAGCTCGTCGACTCCACCGACAAGGCCGACCTCCGTCTCATCTACCTCGCCCTCGCCCACATGATC
AAGTTCCGTGGACACTTCCTCATCGAGGGAGACCTCAACCCAGACAACTCCGACGTCGACAAGCTCTTCA
TCCAGCTCGTCCAGACCTACAACCAGCTCTTCGAGGAGAACCCAATCAACGCCTCCGGAGTCGACGCCAA
GGCCATCCTCTCCGCCCGTCTCTCCAAGTCCCGTCGTCTCGAGAACCTCATCGCCCAGCTCCCAGGAGAG
AAGAAGAACGGACTCTTCGGAAACCTCATCGCCCTCTCCCTCGGACTCACCCCAAACTTCAAGTCCAACT
TCGACCTCGCCGAGGACGCCAAGCTCCAGCTCTCCAAGGACACCTACGACGACGACCTCGACAACCTCCT
CGCCCAGATCGGAGACCAGTACGCCGACCTCTTCCTCGCCGCCAAGAACCTCTCCGACGCCATCCTCCTC
TCCGACATCCTCCGTGTAAGGAGTTGAACGGCTGAAAAATCGATATTTTGAGCGAAAAAAGCCGGAAAAA
TGGATTTTATCGGATAAAATTTGATTTTTTGAGCTGAGAAATGCCTTTATAGACGAATTTCCTTGTCAAA
TTGTTAAAAACTGCAAAATTTGCCAAAAAAAAAGCATTTTTTATATTTTTTTTTACAAAAAATTCCACAA
AAATGGCAAAATTTGACTAAAAATGCCAATTTTGTCGTTTTCTCCGTGCCACAGCGGCCGAAAATCGATT
TTTAAGCGATTTTCGGGTGAAAAAGTGTAAAAACCGACTGAAAATCCAGCTGAAAACGACAAAAACGGTA
AGTTTTAGCTAATTTTCACCTTTTTTTCGATATTTTTTTACTAAAAAAAAACCGAAAAATTGAGTTTTTT
TCAAATTTCTGCAAAAATTCTGCAATTTTAGCAATTTCCATACTATTTTGACGCCGAAAAAGCTTAAAAA
TATGATTTTTAGAGGTTTTTAATGGAAAATTCATGGATTTTTCAAATTTTTCCACGAAAATCATTGAAAA
ATTTGAAAAAATTGATTTCCTATTCAAAGTTCTAGCTAAAAACTGCAATTTTAGCAATTTCCATACTATT
TTAGTACTGAAAAAGCCTAAAAATGTGATTTTCAGAGGATTTCAATGGAAAATTCATGGATTTTTCCGAT
TTTTTTCGATGATTTTCACTAAAAAATTGGAAAAATTCATCAATTTCCTATTGAAAACCTCTAAAAATTA
TATTTTTTTTGCTTTTCCGACGTCAAAATAGTATGGAAAATGCTAAAATTGCAGAATTTTTCCAGAAATT
TGAAGAAAAAACTCAATTTTTTCCGTTTTTTCAATGATTTTCATGAAAAAATTGGAAAATTTTGTAAATT
TTCCATTGAAAACCTCTGAAAATTTGGAAATTTTCGAATTTAAATGTTTAAAAAAAATTGAATATTTTGC
GAGTTTTTGAATTTTTTTTGAGAATTTTTGAATTTTTTTCACCCAAAATTTTTTCAATTTTTCAGGTCAA
CACCGAGATCACCAAGGCCCCACTCTCCGCCTCCATGATCAAGCGTTACGACGAGCACCACCAGGACCTC
ACCCTCCTCAAGGCCCTCGTCCGTCAGCAGCTCCCAGAGAAGTACAAGGAGATCTTCTTCGACCAGTCCA
AGAACGGATACGCCGGATACATCGACGGAGGAGCCTCCCAGGAGGAGTTCTACAAGTTCATCAAGCCAAT
CCTCGAGAAGATGGACGGAACCGAGGAGCTCCTCGTCAAGCTCAACCGTGAGGACCTCCTCCGTAAGCAG
CGTACCTTCGACAACGGATCCATCCCACACCAGATCCACCTCGGAGAGCTCCACGCCATCCTCCGTCGTC
AGGAGGACTTCTACCCATTCCTCAAGGACAACCGTGAGAAGATCGAGAAGATCCTCACCTTCCGTATCCC
ATACTACGTCGGACCACTCGCCCGTGGAAACTCCCGTTTCGCCTGGATGACCCGTAAGTCCGAGGAGACC
ATCACCCCATGGAACTTCGAGGAGGTCGTCGACAAGGGAGCCTCCGCCCAGTCCTTCATCGAGCGTATGA
CCAACTTCGACAAGAACCTCCCAAACGAGAAGGTCCTCCCAAAGCACTCCCTCCTCTACGAGTACTTCAC
CGTCTACAACGAGCTCACCAAGGTCAAGTACGTCACCGAGGGAATGCGTAAGCCAGCCTTCCTCTCCGGA
GAGCAGAAGAAGGCCATCGTCGACCTCCTCTTCAAGACCAACCGTAAGGTCACCGTCAAGCAGCTCAAGG
AGGACTACTTCAAGAAGATCGAGTGCTTCGACTCCGTCGAGATCTCCGGAGTCGAGGACCGTTTCAACGC
CTCCCTCGGAACCTACCACGACCTCCTCAAGATCATCAAGGACAAGGACTTCCTCGACAACGAGGAGAAC
GAGGACATCCTCGAGGACATCGTCCTCACCCTCACCCTCTTCGAGGACCGTGAGATGATCGAGGTGCTGA
AGCTCGAAAATTTGGAGCTTTTACACGAGATTTTTGAAGAAAAAGCCTGAAAATCGAGAGATTTTGAGCT
GTGGAATTCGTTGAAATTACATAATTCGCGCCCGTAATTCTTTAAAAAAACGCTGAAATTTGCAGATTTT
GCCAGAAAGTTGAAGAAAAATCTACTTTTCCGGCATTCTCTATTATTTTCATGGAAAATTAGAAAAATCC
ATGAATAAACAGTGAAAATTGCTGATTTTACCTGAAATTTTGAAAAAAAAAAAAATCTAAAATCAAGGTT
TTAAGCCTAAAAACTGCAGATTTCAGCCAAAATTGTGAAAAAAGCTGATTTTTTGCTATTTTGAGCTTTT
CCATGGGGTGGAAATTGCCAAAAATTACGGAACATTCACACAAATTTGCTGAATAATCCAATTTTCCAGT
GTTTTCTAGAGTTTCCGTAGAAATTTTGAAAAAACCCAGTAAATTTTCAATCGGAAAACCTCTAAAAACA
TCGTTTCAGGCCTATAAATAGTAAAAATTACCGATTTTATTCGAAAATTTAAGGAAAAGTCGTGAAAAAC
GAGATTTTAAGCCTCAAAACTGCAGATTCTATCTAAAATTAAAAAAAAAAAACATAAATATCCGAATTTT
TGGAGGAAAAGCCTGAAAATCGATATTTTAAGCCTCAAAACTGAAGATTTCAGCCAAAAAAAAAAACAGA
TTTTTCGCTATTTTATGTGCCAAAAAACCACATTCCGAGCTTTTCCAGAGTGGAAATTGCCAAAAATTAC
AGAATTTTCCCAGAAATTAGCAAAAAAAAAACCCATTTTTCAGGCGTTTTCAACGATTTTCATAGCAAAT
TTGAAAAATCCATGAATTTTTTAATTATAGAAAACCCTCTGAAAATTGCAGTTTTAAGCTATTCCAGCAT
TCAAATAGTATGGAAATTGCTAAAAATTGAAGAATTTTCCCAAAAATTTGATGAAAACTTATTTTTCTGG
CGTTTTCGATGATTTTCATGGAATTTCGAGAAAATTAATGAATTTTCAATTAAAAAACGTCTGCAAAATC
ACATTTTTTAAAGCTTTTTCAGCAACAAAATAGTATGGAAATTGCTTTTTAAAAAAGCGGAATTTTTGGA
AAAAAGGTTAAATTTTCAGTCAGTTTTTGCACTTTTTGACTGAAAATTCACTGAAATTAGGGAAAAATTC
CGGAAAAATGATTTTTTCGAATTGTAGGGCAAATTTTGCAATTTCAAGCAATTTCCATAATATTTTAATG
CTGGAAAAGCTCAAATTTACGTTTTAATGGGATTTTAGTGAAAAATTCATGGATTTTCCGAAAAATTTGC
AGGAAAATCATAGTAAAGACCTCAAAAAATCAATAAAAAATTTAAAAAATTGGACAATCACATTTCTGCG
TAAAATCTGCACTTTTTCAGTAAAAAATACCGATTTTCCGTGAAAATTCTCGATTTTTAATCGAAAATCT
CGAAATTTTTACAAATTTCAGCACCAAAATCGTTGAAAATTCTGAAAATTTGAATTTTTTTTCCTTGTTT
TTTGAGTAAAATTTGCACTTTTTCAGTAAAGAATACCGATTTTCCGTGAAAATTCTCGGTTTTTAATCGA
AAATCTCGAAATTTTTACAAATTTCAGCTCCGAAATAGCTGAAAATTGGACAAAAATTTCAATTTTTGCC
CTGTTTTTTGAGTAAAATCTGCACTTTTTAGTTGAAAAAAAACACGGATTTTGTAGGAAAATTTGGGAAA
AATCTCCAAATTTTCACAATTTTCCAGTAAAAACAGCAATTTTTAAAACGGTTTTTAATCAAAAATCTTT
AGAATTTTCCAAATTTCAGCACCAAAAAAGCTAAAAATCGCTGAAATTTTCGACAAATTCCAAATTTCCA
GGAGCGTCTCAAGACCTACGCCCACCTCTTCGACGACAAGGTCATGAAGCAGCTCAAGCGTCGTCGTTAC
ACCGGATGGGGACGTCTCTCCCGTAAGCTCATCAACGGAATCCGTGACAAGCAGTCCGGAAAGACCATCC
TCGACTTCCTCAAGTCCGACGGATTCGCCAACCGTAACGTAAGTTTAAACATGATTTTACTAACTAACTA
ATCTGATTTAAATTTTCAGTTCATGCAGCTCATCCACGACGACTCCCTCACCTTCAAGGAGGACATCCAG
AAGGCCCAGGTCTCCGGACAGGGAGACTCCCTCCACGAGCACATCGCCAACCTCGCCGGATCCCCAGCCA
TCAAGAAGGGAATCCTCCAGACCGTCAAGGTCGTCGACGAGCTCGTCAAGGTCATGGGACGTCACAAGCC
AGAGAACATCGTCATCGAGATGGCCCGTGAGAACCAGACCACCCAGAAGGGACAGAAGAACTCCCGTGAG
CGTATGAAGCGTATCGAGGAGGGAATCAAGGAGCTCGGATCCCAGATCCTCAAGGAGCACCCAGTCGAGA
ACACCCAGCTCCAGAACGAGAAGCTCTACCTCTACTACCTCCAGAACGGACGTGACATGTACGTCGACCA
GGAGCTCGACATCAACCGTCTCTCCGACTACGACGTCGACCACATCGTCCCACAGTCCTTCCTCAAGGAC
GACTCCATCGACAACAAGGTCCTCACCCGTTCCGACAAGAACCGTGGAAAGTCCGACAACGTCCCATCCG
AGGAGGTCGTCAAGAAGATGAAGAACTACTGGCGTCAGCTCCTCAACGCCAAGCTCATCACCCAGCGTAA
GTTCGACAACCTCACCAAGGCCGAGCGTGGAGGACTCTCCGAGCTCGACAAGGCCGGATTCATCAAGCGT
CAGCTCGTCGAGACCCGTCAGATCACCAAGCACGTCGCCCAGATCCTCGACTCCCGTATGAACACCAAGT
ACGACGAGAACGACAAGCTCATCCGTGGTTGGTTTTTCCGAGAGAAAAACGCTGAAAAATGCCGAAAATT
TTGAATTTGCAGGCTTTTTAGGTGCAAAAGTACGGAAAAATCGGAAAAAAATCAGGAAAACATGGGGAAA
ATCCAATTTTCCAGAAAAAATGTTTGAAAAAATTGAAAACTTTTGTTTTTTTAGTAATAAAGTTTTAAAA
AATGGCAAAAATAGCTGAAAACAGCGAAAAAAAAAAATGTTTTTTTCAGGAAAAAATTTGCAAAAAAATG
AAGAGCAACAATAATTCCCTTTTTTTTCTGTGTTTTTTTCGGAAAAATTGAGATCGAAAACGAAAAACAG
CGAAAATTCCCAATTTTCCCAGTTTTTAAAACATTTTTTTGTAAAAATTTGGAAAAAACGAGTTTTTTCA
GAAAAAAATGTGAAAAAAAAGGTAAATTACCAATTTATGCTTTTTTTTCGATCGAGTAAAAAATCGATTT
TTCCAAGATTTTTCGCGAAAAATTCAAAAAAAAAGAACGAAAATTCTCGATTTTCTACTTTTTTTCGAAA
AAAAAAGGAAATTATAGATTTTTCCAAGATTTTTCGCGAAAAAATTCGAAAAAAATGTTTTTTTCGAAAA
TTTCAGATTTTCTAATTTTTTCAGAAGAATTCGAAAAAAAAAATCAAAAAATTCGCAATTTTTAGATTTT
TTTAAAATCTCAATTTTCTATAATTATTTTCCTAAAAAAATGTAATTAAAAAACCGCTAAAAACGGTAAA
TTCCAAATTTTTGCATTTTTTCAAAAAAAATTTGAAAAAAAAAATCAGAAAATTCTCAAATCTATTCCCT
TTTTTTAAAATTTTTCCCAAACCAAAAAAAAAAAACGGTAAATTTTCAAATTTAGCATTTTTCCAAAATT
AAACATAAAAAAAAACGCAAATTTCCAAATTTCGTTTTTTTTTCAAAAAAGTTGAAAAATCCAGAAAATA
CCCTCTTGTCCATGAAAAAATACGAAAATTTTCAATAAAAAATCAATTTCTTCTTAAAAAATTAATTCTC
GATTTTTCCATGAAAAAAAATCAAATATTAATTAAATTTGAAAAAAAAAAGAATTTATCTAATAGTTTCG
TTTTTTTTCAGAGGAAAAATTTGAAAAAAAAAACAGTAAATTCTCTTTCTTTTTGAAAAAAAAAATTATC
GATTCTTCCAAGTTTTTTCCCGAAAAAATCGACAAAAAAACGAGAATTTCCGATTTTCTATTTTTTTTTT
CAAAAAAATGTGAAAAAAAAAATTAAAAAATTCCAATTTTGCATTTTTTTTTCAAAAAAAATTTAAAAAC
ACCGTATAATTCCCGATTTTTCCATGAAAAAATACGAAAAATTCCAATAAAAATCAACTATTTTAAAAAT
TTGCCGTTTTTTCAGAGGTCAAGGTCATCACCCTCAAGTCCAAGCTCGTCTCCGACTTCCGTAAGGACTT
CCAGTTCTACAAGGTCCGTGAGATCAACAACTACCACCACGCCCACGACGCCTACCTCAACGCCGTCGTC
GGAACCGCCCTCATCAAGAAGTACCCAAAGCTCGAGTCCGAGTTCGTCTACGGAGACTACAAGGTCTACG
ACGTCCGTAAGATGATCGCCAAGTCCGAGCAGGAGATCGGAAAGGCCACCGCCAAGTACTTCTTCTACTC
CAACATCATGAACTTCTTCAAGACCGAGATCACCCTCGCCAACGGAGAGATCCGTAAGCGTCCACTCATC
GAGACCAACGGAGAGACCGGAGAGATCGTCTGGGACAAGGGACGTGACTTCGCCACCGTCCGTAAGGTCC
TCTCCATGCCACAGGTCAACATCGTCAAGAAGACCGAGGTCCAGACCGGAGGATTCTCCAAGGAGTCCAT
CCTCCCAAAGCGTAACTCCGACAAGCTCATCGCCCGTAAGAAGGACTGGGACCCAAAGAAGTACGGAGGA
TTCGACTCCCCAACCGTCGCCTACTCCGTCCTCGTCGTCGCCAAGGTCGAGAAGGGAAAGTCCAAGAAGC
TCAAGTCCGTCAAGGAGCTCCTCGGAATCACCATCATGGAGCGTTCCTCCTTCGAGAAGAACCCAATCGA
CTTCCTCGAGGCCAAGGGATACAAGGAGGTCAAGAAGGTGCTTACAATTTTCTGGAGAAAAATATTTTAA
AAAATAACGAAAATGGACCGAATTTTTGGAGAAAATTTTAAAAAAAACGACATTTTTCCCAAAAAATTGA
AAAATTTCCGAAAAAACGTTCAAAATTTTCAAAAAAGGAGCATTTTTCGAAAAAAAAAACGATAATACGG
AAATTTTTTGATTTTCCAGTTTTTTTCTCAAAGAAAATCGGAAAAAGGTTTTTTTTCTTTAAAAACGTCC
AAAATTTTTCGAAAAAAGAGAAAATTTTCGATTTTCCGATTTTTTTCAGAAAAAAATTGAAAAAAAAAGA
AATTTTCCGATTTTCTCAGAGAAAGACGAAAAGACGATATTTTTCGGAAAAAAGTTGAAAAATCAAAAAA
AAAACCGAAAAACGGCCGAAATTTTCTAAAAATTGGAAATATTGTCGATTTTTCGAAAAAAAAGAGTCAA
AAGTTTTCAAAAAAATATATTTTTTCGATTTTCCGTTTTTTTTTTCAGTAAACATTGAAACAAACGAAAT
TTTTCCAAAAAAATCCAATTATTTTCCCAAATATCGAAATATTTTTGATTTTCCGTTTTTTTCAGAAAAA
AGTTAAAAAAAAAAGGGAAAATTAAGATTTTCCTGATTTTTTTTGAGAAAAAATCGATAAAAATTGAATA
TTCTGGAAAAAACCTTTAAAAAATTCGAATTAAATCGAAAAACGTCCAAAATTTTCTAAAAAATTGAAAT
TTTTTTTGAAAAAAAACGGAAAAATTTAGATTTCCCGACTTTTTTCAATGAAAAATCGAATTTTCGTTGA
CTTTTCATTAAAAAATCCAAACGCATTTTTTTCCACTAAAATCTCGAAAAAGTGTCATATTGCACCATAT
TGTTTCCACATTCATATTATTTTGAGCTAAATCAGGTGATTTTCTGTATTTTGATACTAATTTCTATTTT
TAGAAAAAATGTGGGAACAATATGGTGCAATATGACATTTTTTCGAGATTTTAGTGGAGAAAAAATGCGT
TTGGAAACGAATTTTATAATAAAAAGTCAACGAAAATTCGATTTTTCATGGAAAAATAGGGAAATCGAAA
ACAAATTTGCTTTTTTTTCAAAAAAAAAAACGGAAATTCGAAATTTTTCCGTTCTTTCAAAAAAAAAATC
GATTTTTTTGGAAATTTTTTTTTTCAAATTTTTAAAAATTTCCAGGACCTCATCATCAAGCTCCCAAAGT
ACTCCCTCTTCGAGCTCGAGAACGGACGTAAGCGTATGCTCGCCTCCGCCGGAGAGCTCCAGAAGGGAAA
CGAGCTCGCCCTCCCATCCAAGTACGTCAACTTCCTCTACCTCGCCTCCCACTACGAGAAGCTCAAGGGA
TCCCCAGAGGACAACGAGCAGAAGCAGCTCTTCGTCGAGCAGCACAAGCACTACCTCGACGAGATCATCG
AGCAGATCTCCGAGTTCTCCAAGCGTGTCATCCTCGCCGACGCCAACCTCGACAAGGTCCTCTCCGCCTA
CAACAAGCACCGTGACAAGCCAATCCGTGAGCAGGCCGAGAACATCATCCACCTCTTCACCCTCACCAAC
CTCGGAGCCCCAGCCGCCTTCAAGTACTTCGACACCACCATCGACCGTAAGCGTTACACCTCCACCAAGG
AGGTCCTCGACGCCACCCTCATCCACCAGTCCATCACCGGACTCTACGAGACCCGTATCGACCTCTCCCA
GCTCGGAGGAGACTCTGGAGGATCTGGAGGAACTGGAGGATCTTCCGCCGGCGGGAGCTCTATGAGCCGT
AGACGAAAAGCGAATCCGACAAAACTGAGTGAAAACGCGAAGAAGCTTGCCAAGGAAGTTGAAAATTAAC
ACCCAGCTTTCTTGTACAAAGTGGGATAAATGCAAAATCCTTTCAAGCATTCCCTTCTTCTCTATCACTC
TTCTTTCTTTTTGTCAAAAAATTCTCTCGCTAATTTATTTGCTTTTTTAATGTTATTATTTTATGACTTT
TTATAGTCACTGAAAAGTTTGCATCTGAGTGAAGTGAATGCTATCAAAATGTGATTCTGTCTGATGTACT
TTCACAATCTCTCTTCAATTCCATTTTGAAGTGCTTTAAACCCGAAAGGTTGAGAAAAATGCGAGCGCTC
AAATATTTGTATTGTGTTCGTTGAGTGACCCAACAAAAAGAGGAAACTTTATTGTGCCGCCAAGAAAAAA
GTCTCACAACTTTATTATACATAGTTGATAATTCACTGGCCGTCGTTTTACACTCGAGACGTACGGTGCG
CGCGATGCATTCGAAGATCTGCCCACTAGTGAGTCGTATTATAAGTGCAAGTAAGATCAGTGTTTGTTTC
GATATCAGTCTGTTTCGTAACGGTCTTCTGTATAACTACAAAAAAGAATAAAAAACCGTATCACAACTGA
GAAAAAAGACAAAACTTATTGAACAGTGTTCCTTTCAAAAAATTATTTTGTAAAAAATCGAGTTTTTCTC
CAAAATAACGCACGCAATCAAAAACAAGAAAACTAACGTGTTCTCCTGGGCGTGGAACTCCTTATCAAGA
TTACCATTATTGTCTGTCAGAATTGATATTTCAATTATTTCATATCTAGACAAACCCGGGTGTCTTGCAT
TTATTAGTACTGTGAGTTTACATACAAACGAGGCTTACTCAGATAACATAGAGTCACCTCTAATTAGCAA
AAACCCATTTCTAATTAGCTATTTCGACCAGTTCTAAAGTCACCGTAATTAGAAATGGTTTTTGTAGCTT
TTCTAATTAGAAATGACCCCGAGATAAGTGAAATATGGCATTTTCTGGGTTTTCTAGTAAGAAATGATCC
CGCACGTAGTGATTCCGCGTTACAAGCCAAATTCAAATTAAAAAAGTATATTACACAATTCAAGTTACAT
TATTTTCAGGAAACAATGGCGAAGAGCAAAGCAGAGATTCAAAAGGAGGAAAGAGACAACAGATATGAAC
GAAGACTTCTTGAAAAGAGAAAGAGACATGAGGTGAGTAACCATGATAATAAATAATCAAGTAAGGGCTA
TAGATTTATAAATTCTGGAGTTAACAGTTTCGAAAAAAAGTAGTTTTCATATGTGCGAAGGAATATCAAA
AATAGGGGAATAGCCTAAACGAGTGAGAAAATTAAATGTTTGTTATTTTTTCAAAAATGTCTGCAGGGCC
GTTATCCTTTCAAATGCACTCTATCAAACATAGATCATATCCATCATATCTTATCCAGAATTTATATCAT
ATCCAAGATTGAGAGCGTTTCAAGGAAAATCTCAAACAACCATACAATTTTGTAGATCGACAACAAGGCC
TCCACTTCTTCATCGATGGCCTCTGCAGCACCTGCACCACCAAGTTTGTATTTTTCATATTAATATAAAG
TGAGCCACGCATAGTCGTTTTTAGGATTTTTGCCAGATCGATGTCGCGCAAACAGACTGTTTTTTTTTCT
TTGAAAGCCGTGCGTGACATGGGCCACGGATTGTAACGCCGCGCTGGATGGATAAAAATTTATTCAGTTT
TTTAGCCTTTACAAAATATGGTTCGACTACTTTCTTTATTTTTACATTTTTATAGGTGCTCATTGAGCTG
AGATATTTTGGGTATAATCGGAAAATCGCTGATTTTGGTCATTTTTCTGCACTAAAGATTACACAAAAAG
TTCAGTATTTAGATTCATTGTTGAAAATTGGGGATGATCTACAGATACATATCGCCGTGTTCAAAAACA
Features (pLannotate 1.2.2; 18 found; start..end, strand, type, name):
     12..148     +  CDS            lacZα (fragment): LacZα fragment of β-galactosidase; lacZ fragment
    154..253     -  misc_feature   bom (fragment): basis of mobility region from pBR322
    355..390     -  CDS            rop (fragment): Rop protein, which maintains plasmids at low copy number; rop
    485..589     +  promoter       AmpR promoter: bla
    590..1450    +  CDS            AmpR: β-lactamase; bla; confers resistance to ampicillin, carbenicillin, and related antibiotics
   1621..2209    +  rep_origin     ori: high-copy-number ColE1/pMB1/pBR322/pUC origin of replication
   3468..3683    -  CDS            GSLG1_CAEEL (fragment): Experimental evidence at protein level: Swiss-Prot protein existence level 1. From Caenorhabditis elegans.
   4557..4574    -  misc_feature   P element 5' end (fragment): No description available
   4685..5527    +  CDS            unc-119: UN119_CAEEL - Experimental evidence at protein level: Swiss-Prot protein existence level 1. Myristoyl-binding protein that acts as a cargo adapter: specifically binds the myristoyl moiety of a subset of N-terminally myristoylated proteins and is required for their localization. Plays a key role in ciliary membrane localization of proteins. Required for the establishment or function of the nervous system. From Caenorhabditis elegans.
   5922..5942    +  protein_bind   attB4: mutant version of attB; core recombination site for the Gateway® BP reaction BP Clonase™
   6446..6470    +  protein_bind   attB1: mutant version of attB; recombination site for the Gateway® BP reaction BP Clonase™
   6509..12307   +  CDS            cas9: CAS9_STRTR - Also known as csn1. Experimental evidence at protein level: Swiss-Prot protein existence level 1. CRISPR (clustered regularly interspaced short palindromic repeat) is an adaptive immune system that provides protection against mobile genetic elements (viruses, transposable elements and conjugative plasmids). CRISPR clusters contain spacers, sequences complementary to antecedent mobile elements, and target invading nucleic acids. CRISPR clusters are transcribed and processed into CRISPR RNA (crRNA). In type II CRISPR systems correct processing of pre-crRNA requires a trans- encoded
  13735..14458   +  CDS            Cas9 (fragment): S. pyogenes Cas9, codon optimized for C. elegans with a synthetic intron
  15654..16183   +  CDS            Cas9 (fragment): S. pyogenes Cas9, codon optimized for C. elegans with a synthetic intron
  16232..16306   +  CDS            egl-13 (fragment): EGL13_CAEEL - Also known as cog-2 From Caenorhabditis elegans.
  16314..16334   -  protein_bind   attB2: mutant version of attB; core recombination site for the Gateway® BP reaction BP Clonase™
  16340..16663   +  terminator     tbb-2 terminator: tbb-2; transcription terminator for the C. elegans tubulin beta-2 gene
  16691..16712   +  CDS            lacZα (fragment): LacZα fragment of β-galactosidase; lacZ fragment
