[The description below was written by a language model from this plasmid's Addgene catalogue record and pLannotate feature annotations shown in this document.]
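Description:
pMLS544 is an 18.2 kb C. elegans expression plasmid built on the pCFJ150 backbone and designed to place a germline-expressed Cas9 transgene into the worm genome rather than leave it on an extrachromosomal array. In bacteria it is maintained as a high-copy plasmid through a ColE1/pUC-type origin and selected with ampicillin via the bla gene. Small remnants of lacZα, bom and rop reflect the cloning history of the backbone.

The payload was assembled by multisite Gateway cloning, and the attB4, attB1 and attB2 scars mark the junctions. The roughly 500 bp segment between attB4 and attB1 is where the mex-5 promoter named in the catalogue entry would sit, although the feature table does not annotate it. Between attB1 and attB2 lies the Cas9 coding region, which the record describes as codon-optimized for C. elegans with added introns. This accounts for the gene spanning nearly 10 kb and being detected as several separate matches, including fragments identified as worm-optimized S. pyogenes Cas9. A short egl-13-derived segment at the 3' end probably corresponds to the nuclear localization signal commonly taken from that gene. Transcription ends at the tbb-2 terminator, a 3' region generally considered permissive for germline expression.

Upstream of the cassette is an unc-119 gene, the standard rescue marker for identifying transformants in unc-119 mutant animals. A nearby C. elegans genomic fragment may belong to the homology regions that direct insertion, but the record does not define the integration site or mechanism. The associated publication concerns strains carrying integrated Cas9 for high-efficiency CRISPR editing, which this plasmid is used to generate.
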