Addgene plasmid #188882: pMLS544
Purpose: Integrating Pmex-5::Cas9 expression vector
Depositing lab: Erik Jorgensen. Depositing organization: University of Utah. Publication: High-efficiency CRISPR gene editing in C. elegans using Cas9 integrated into the genome. Schwartz ML, Davis MW, Rich MS, Jorgensen EM. PLoS Genet. 2021 Nov 8;17(11):e1009755. doi: 10.1371/journal.pgen.1009755. eCollection 2021 Nov. PubMed 34748534.
Backbone
  Vector backbone: pCFJ150
  Vector type: Worm Expression
Growth in bacteria
  Bacterial resistance: Ampicillin, 100 μg/mL
  Growth temperature: 37°C
  Growth strain: DH5alpha
  Copy number: High Copy
Gene/Insert
  Gene/Insert name: Pmex-5::Cas9
  Species: C. elegans (nematode)
  Mutation: C. elegans codom optimization and intron addition
  Cloning method: Gateway Cloning
Terms and licenses: Academic/Nonprofit Terms; Industry Terms: Not Available to Industry
How to cite: pMLS544 was a gift from Erik Jorgensen (Addgene plasmid # 188882 ; http://n2t.net/addgene:188882 ; RRID:Addgene_188882)
